>Addgene plasmid #204596 | pACS131 | addgene full sequence | sequence record 419065 | Addgene NGS Result
AATGTAGTCTTATGCAATACTCTTGTAGTCTTGCAACATGGTAACGATGAGTTAGCAACATGCCTTACAA
GGAGAGAAAAAGCACCGTGCATGCCGATTGGTGGAAGTAAGGTGGTACGATCGTGCCTTATTAGGAAGGC
AACAGACGGGTCTGACATGGATTGGACGAACCACTGAATTGCCGCATTGCAGAGATATTGTATTTAAGTG
CCTAGCTCGATACATAAACGGGTCTCTCTGGTTAGACCAGATCTGAGCCTGGGAGCTCTCTGGCTAACTA
GGGAACCCACTGCTTAAGCCTCAATAAAGCTTGCCTTGAGTGCTTCAAGTAGTGTGTGCCCGTCTGTTGT
GTGACTCTGGTAACTAGAGATCCCTCAGACCCTTTTAGTCAGTGTGGAAAATCTCTAGCAGTGGCGCCCG
AACAGGGACTTGAAAGCGAAAGGGAAACCAGAGGAGCTCTCTCGACGCAGGACTCGGCTTGCTGAAGCGC
GCACGGCAAGAGGCGAGGGGCGGCGACTGGTGAGTACGCCAAAAATTTTGACTAGCGGAGGCTAGAAGGA
GAGAGATGGGTGCGAGAGCGTCAGTATTAAGCGGGGGAGAATTAGATCGCGATGGGAAAAAATTCGGTTA
AGGCCAGGGGGAAAGAAAAAATATAAATTAAAACATATAGTATGGGCAAGCAGGGAGCTAGAACGATTCG
CAGTTAATCCTGGCCTGTTAGAAACATCAGAAGGCTGTAGACAAATACTGGGACAGCTACAACCATCCCT
TCAGACAGGATCAGAAGAACTTAGATCATTATATAATACAGTAGCAACCCTCTATTGTGTGCATCAAAGG
ATAGAGATAAAAGACACCAAGGAAGCTTTAGACAAGATAGAGGAAGAGCAAAACAAAAGTAAGACCACCG
CACAGCAAGCGGCCGCTGATCTTCAGACCTGGAGGAGGAGATATGAGGGACAATTGGAGAAGTGAATTAT
ATAAATATAAAGTAGTAAAAATTGAACCATTAGGAGTAGCACCCACCAAGGCAAAGAGAAGAGTGGTGCA
GAGAGAAAAAAGAGCAGTGGGAATAGGAGCTTTGTTCCTTGGGTTCTTGGGAGCAGCAGGAAGCACTATG
GGCGCAGCGTCAATGACGCTGACGGTACAGGCCAGACAATTATTGTCTGGTATAGTGCAGCAGCAGAACA
ATTTGCTGAGGGCTATTGAGGCGCAACAGCATCTGTTGCAACTCACAGTCTGGGGCATCAAGCAGCTCCA
GGCAAGAATCCTGGCTGTGGAAAGATACCTAAAGGATCAACAGCTCCTGGGGATTTGGGGTTGCTCTGGA
AAACTCATTTGCACCACTGCTGTGCCTTGGAATGCTAGTTGGAGTAATAAATCTCTGGAACAGATTTGGA
ATCACACGACCTGGATGGAGTGGGACAGAGAAATTAACAATTACACAAGCTTAATACACTCCTTAATTGA
AGAATCGCAAAACCAGCAAGAAAAGAATGAACAAGAATTATTGGAATTAGATAAATGGGCAAGTTTGTGG
AATTGGTTTAACATAACAAATTGGCTGTGGTATATAAAATTATTCATAATGATAGTAGGAGGCTTGGTAG
GTTTAAGAATAGTTTTTGCTGTACTTTCTATAGTGAATAGAGTTAGGCAGGGATATTCACCATTATCGTT
TCAGACCCACCTCCCAACCCCGAGGGGACCCGACAGGCCCGAAGGAATAGAAGAAGAAGGTGGAGAGAGA
GACAGAGACAGATCCATTCGATTAGTGAACGGATCTCGACGGTATCGGTTAACTTTTAAAAGAAAAGGGG
GGATTGGGGGGTACAGTGCAGGGGAAAGAATAGTAGACATAATAGCAACAGACATACAAACTAAAGAATT
ACAAAAACAAATTACAAAAATTCAAAATTTTATCGATAAGCTTGGGAGTTCCGCGTTACATAACTTACGG
TAAATGGCCCGCCTGGCTGACCGCCCAACGACCCCCGCCCATTGACGTCAATAATGACGTATGTTCCCAT
AGTAACGCCAATAGGGACTTTCCATTGACGTCAATGGGTGGAGTATTTACGGTAAACTGCCCACTTGGCA
GTACATCAAGTGTATCATATGCCAAGTACGCCCCCTATTGACGTCAATGACGGTAAATGGCCCGCCTGGC
ATTATGCCCAGTACATGACCTTATGGGACTTTCCTACTTGGCAGTACATCTACGTATTAGTCATCGCTAT
TACCATGGTGATGCGGTTTTGGCAGTACATCAATGGGCGTGGATAGCGGTTTGACTCACGGGGATTTCCA
AGTCTCCACCCCATTGACGTCAATGGGAGTTTGTTTTGGCACCAAAATCAACGGGACTTTCCAAAATGTC
GTAACAACTCCGCCCCATTGACGCAAATGGGCGGTAGGCGTGTACGGTGGGAGGTCTATATAAGCAGAGC
TCGTTTAGTGAACCGTCAGATCGCCTGGAGACGCCATCCACGCTGTTTTGACCTCCATAGAAGACACCGA
CTCTAGAGGATCCACTAGTCCAGTGTGGTGGAATTGGCCCTTATGGCTCGCACTAAGCAAACTGCTCGGA
AGTCTACTGGTGGCAAGGCGCCACGCAAACAGTTGGCCACTAAGGCAGCCCGCATGAGCGCTCCGGCCAC
CGGCGGCGTGAAA
[294 nt withheld, positions 2674-2967]
GCGGCAAGGGCCAATTCTGCAGATATCCAGCACAGTGGCGGCCGCTCGAGTCTAGAGGGCCCGCGGTTCG
AAGGTAAGCCTATCCCTAACCCTCTCCTCGGTCTCGATTCTACGCGTACCGGTTAGTAATGATCGACAAT
CAACCTCTGGATTACAAAATTTGTGAAAGATTGACTGGTATTCTTAACTATGTTGCTCCTTTTACGCTAT
GTGGATACGCTGCTTTAATGCCTTTGTATCATGCTATTGCTTCCCGTATGGCTTTCATTTTCTCCTCCTT
GTATAAATCCTGGTTGCTGTCTCTTTATGAGGAGTTGTGGCCCGTTGTCAGGCAACGTGGCGTGGTGTGC
ACTGTGTTTGCTGACGCAACCCCCACTGGTTGGGGCATTGCCACCACCTGTCAGCTCCTTTCCGGGACTT
TCGCTTTCCCCCTCCCTATTGCCACGGCGGAACTCATCGCCGCCTGCCTTGCCCGCTGCTGGACAGGGGC
TCGGCTGTTGGGCACTGACAATTCCGTGGTGTTGTCGGGGAAGCTGACGTCCTTTCCATGGCTGCTCGCC
TGTGTTGCCACCTGGATTCTGCGCGGGACGTCCTTCTGCTACGTCCCTTCGGCCCTCAATCCAGCGGACC
TTCCTTCCCGCGGCCTGCTGCCGGCTCTGCGGCCTCTTCCGCGTCTTCGCCTTCGCCCTCAGACGAGTCG
GATCTCCCTTTGGGCCGCCTCCCCGCCTGGCGATGGTACCGGTGTGGAAAGTCCCCAGGCTCCCCAGCAG
GCAGAAGTATGCAAAGCATGCATCTCAATTAGTCAGCAACCAGGTGTGGAAAGTCCCCAGGCTCCCCAGC
AGGCAGAAGTATGCAAAGCATGCATCTCAATTAGTCAGCAACCATAGTCCCGCCCCTAACTCCGCCCATC
CCGCCCCTAACTCCGCCCAGTTCCGCCCATTCTCCGCCCCATGGCTGACTAATTTTTTTTATTTATGCAG
AGGCCGAGGCCGCCTCTGCCTCTGAGCTATTCCAGAAGTAGTGAGGAGGCTTTTTTGGAGGCCTAGGCTT
TTGCAAAAAGCTCCCGGGAGCTTGTATATCCATTTTCGGATCTGATCAGCACGTGTTGACAATTAATCAT
CGGCATAGTATATCGGCATAGTATAATACGACAAGGTGAGGAACTAAACCATGGCCAAGCCTTTGTCTCA
AGAAGAATCCACCCTCATTGAAAGAGCAACGGCTACAATCAACAGCATCCCCATCTCTGAAGACTACAGC
GTCGCCAGCGCAGCTCTCTCTAGCGACGGCCGCATCTTCACTGGTGTCAATGTATATCATTTTACTGGGG
GACCTTGTGCAGAACTCGTGGTGCTGGGCACTGCTGCTGCTGCGGCAGCTGGCAACCTGACTTGTATCGT
CGCGATCGGAAATGAGAACAGGGGCATCTTGAGCCCCTGCGGACGGTGCCGACAGGTGCTTCTCGATCTG
CATCCTGGGATCAAAGCCATAGTGAAGGACAGTGATGGACAGCCGACGGCAGTTGGGATTCGTGAATTGC
TGCCCTCTGGTTATGTGTGGGAGGGCTAAGCACAATTCGAGCTCGGTACCTTTAAGACCAATGACTTACA
AGGCAGCTGTAGATCTTAGCCACTTTTTAAAAGAAAAGGGGGGACTGGAAGGGCTAATTCACTCCCAACG
AAGACAAGATCTGCTTTTTGCTTGTACTGGGTCTCTCTGGTTAGACCAGATCTGAGCCTGGGAGCTCTCT
GGCTAACTAGGGAACCCACTGCTTAAGCCTCAATAAAGCTTGCCTTGAGTGCTTCAAGTAGTGTGTGCCC
GTCTGTTGTGTGACTCTGGTAACTAGAGATCCCTCAGACCCTTTTAGTCAGTGTGGAAAATCTCTAGCAG
TAGTAGTTCATGTCATCTTATTATTCAGTATTTATAACTTGCAAAGAAATGAATATCAGAGAGTGAGAGG
AACTTGTTTATTGCAGCTTATAATGGTTACAAATAAAGCAATAGCATCACAAATTTCACAAATAAAGCAT
TTTTTTCACTGCATTCTAGTTGTGGTTTGTCCAAACTCATCAATGTATCTTATCATGTCTGGCTCTAGCT
ATCCCGCCCCTAACTCCGCCCATCCCGCCCCTAACTCCGCCCAGTTCCGCCCATTCTCCGCCCCATGGCT
GACTAATTTTTTTTATTTATGCAGAGGCCGAGGCCGCCTCGGCCTCTGAGCTATTCCAGAAGTAGTGAGG
AGGCTTTTTTGGAGGCCTAGGGACGTACCCAATTCGCCCTATAGTGAGTCGTATTACGCGCGCTCACTGG
CCGTCGTTTTACAACGTCGTGACTGGGAAAACCCTGGCGTTACCCAACTTAATCGCCTTGCAGCACATCC
CCCTTTCGCCAGCTGGCGTAATAGCGAAGAGGCCCGCACCGATCGCCCTTCCCAACAGTTGCGCAGCCTG
AATGGCGAATGGG
[124 nt withheld, positions 5431-5554]
C
[91 nt withheld, positions 5556-5646]
A
[49 nt withheld, positions 5648-5696]
CCTTTGACGTTGGAGTCCACGTTCTTT
[37 nt withheld, positions 5724-5760]
ACCCTATCTCGGTCTATTCTTTTGATTTATAAGGGATTTTGCCGATTTCGGCCTATTGGTTAAAAAATGA
GCTGATTTAACAAAAATTTAACGCGAATTTTAACAAAATATTAACGCTTACAATTTAGGTGGCACTTTTC
GGGGAAATGTGCGCGGAACCCCTATTTGTTTATTTTTCTAAATACATTCAAATATGTATCCGCTCATGAG
ACAATAACCCTGATAAATGCTTCAATAATATTGAAAAAGGAAGAGTATGAGTATTCAACATTTCCGTGTC
GCCCTTATTCCCTTTTTTGCGGCATTTTGCCTTCCTGTTTTTGCTCACCCAGAAACGCTGGTGAAAGTAA
AAGATGCTGAAGATCAGTTGGGTGCACGAGTGGGTTACATCGAACTGGATCTCAACAGCGGTAAGATCCT
TGAGAGTTTTCGCCCCGAAGAACGTTTTCCAATGATGAGCACTTTTAAAGTTCTGCTATGTGGCGCGGTA
TTATCCCGTATTGACGCCGGGCAAGAGCAACTCGGTCGCCGCATACACTATTCTCAGAATGACTTGGTTG
AGTACTCACCAGTCACAGAAAAGCATCTTACGGATGGCATGACAGTAAGAGAATTATGCAGTGCTGCCAT
AACCATGAGTGATAACACTGCGGCCAACTTACTTCTGACAACGATCGGAGGACCGAAGGAGCTAACCGCT
TTTTTGCACAACATGGGGGATCATGTAACTCGCCTTGATCGTTGGGAACCGGAGCTGAATGAAGCCATAC
CAAACGACGAGCGTGACACCACGATGCCTGTAGCAATGGCAACAACGTTGCGCAAACTATTAACTGGCGA
ACTACTTACTCTAGCTTCCCGGCAACAATTAATAGACTGGATGGAGGCGGATAAAGTTGCAGGACCACTT
CTGCGCTCGGCCCTTCCGGCTGGCTGGTTTATTGCTGATAAATCTGGAGCCGGTGAGCGTGGGTCTCGCG
GTATCATTGCAGCACTGGGGCCAGATGGTAAGCCCTCCCGTATCGTAGTTATCTACACGACGGGGAGTCA
GGCAACTATGGATGAACGAAATAGACAGATCGCTGAGATAGGTGCCTCACTGATTAAGCATTGGTAACTG
TCAGACCAAGTTTACTCATATATACTTTAGATTGATTTAAAACTTCATTTTTAATTTAAAAGGATCTAGG
TGAAGATCCTTTTTGATAATCTCATGACCAAAATCCCTTAACGTGAGTTTTCGTTCCACTGAGCGTCAGA
CCCCGTAGAAAAGATCAAAGGATCTTCTTGAGATCCTTTTTTTCTGCGCGTAATCTGCTGCTTGCAAACA
AAAAAACCACCGCTACCAGCGGTGGTTTGTTTGCCGGATCAAGAGCTACCAACTCTTTTTCCGAAGGTAA
CTGGCTTCAGCAGAGCGCAGATACCAAATACTGTTCTTCTAGTGTAGCCGTAGTTAGGCCACCACTTCAA
GAACTCTGTAGCACCGCCTACATACCTCGCTCTGCTAATCCTGTTACCAGTGGCTGCTGCCAGTGGCGAT
AAGTCGTGTCTTACCGGGTTGGACTCAAGACGATAGTTACCGGATAAGGCGCAGCGGTCGGGCTGAACGG
GGGGTTCGTGCACACAGCCCAGCTTGGAGCGAACGACCTACACCGAACTGAGATACCTACAGCGTGAGCT
ATGAGAAAGCGCCACGCTTCCCGAAGGGAGAAAGGCGGACAGGTATCCGGTAAGCGGCAGGGTCGGAACA
GGAGAGCGCACGAGGGAGCTTCCAGGGGGAAACGCCTGGTATCTTTATAGTCCTGTCGGGTTTCGCCACC
TCTGACTTGAGCGTCGATTTTTGTGATGCTCGTCAGGGGGGCGGAGCCTATGGAAAAACGCCAGCAACGC
GGCCTTTTTACGGTTCCTGGCCTTTTGCTGGCCTTTTGCTCACATGTTCTTTCCTGCGTTATCCCCTGAT
TCTGTGGATAACCGTATTACCGCCTTTGAGTGAGCTGATACCGCTCGCCGCAGCCGAACGACCGAGCGCA
GCGAGTCAGTGAGCGAGGAAGCGGAAGAGCGCCCAATACGCAAACCGCCTCTCCCCGCGCGTTGGCCGAT
TCATTAATGCAGCTGGCACGACAGGTTTCCCGACTGGAAAGCGGGCAGTGAGCGCAACGCAATTAATGTG
AGTTAGCTCACTCATTAGGCACCCCAGGCTTTACACTTTATGCTTCCGGCTCGTATGTTGTGTGGAATTG
TGAGCGGATAACAATTTCACACAGGAAACAGCTATGACCATGATTACGCCAAGCGCGCAATTAACCCTCA
CTAAAGGGAACAAAAGCTGGAGCTGCAAGCTT
Features (pLannotate 1.2.2; 30 found; start..end, strand, type, name):
      3..229     +  promoter       RSV promoter: Rous sarcoma virus enhancer/promoter
    230..410     +  LTR            5' LTR (truncated): truncated 5' long terminal repeat (LTR) from HIV-1
    457..582     +  misc_feature   HIV-1 Ψ: packaging signal of human immunodeficiency virus type 1
    566..929     +  CDS            HIV-1 gag (fragment): gag protein from human immunodeficiency virus 1; gag
   1075..1308    +  misc_feature   RRE: The Rev response element (RRE) of HIV-1 allows for Rev-dependent mRNA export from the nucleus to the cytoplasm.
   1685..1785    +  CDS            Rev (fragment): human immunodeficiency virus 1 (HIV-1) Rev protein; rev; enhances nuclear export of unspliced and incompletely spliced viral mRNAs
   1804..1921    +  misc_feature   cPPT/CTS: central polypurine tract and central termination sequence of HIV-1
   1944..2247    +  enhancer       CMV enhancer: human cytomegalovirus immediate early enhancer
   2248..2451    +  promoter       CMV promoter: human cytomegalovirus (CMV) immediate early promoter
   2563..2970    +  CDS            H31_BOVIN (sequence partly withheld): Experimental evidence at protein level: Swiss-Prot protein existence level 1. Core component of nucleosome. Nucleosomes wrap and compact DNA into chromatin, limiting DNA accessibility to the cellular machineries which require DNA as a template. Histones thereby play a central role in transcription regulation, DNA repair, DNA replication and chromosomal stability. DNA accessibility is regulated via a complex set of post-translational modifications of histones, also called histone code, and nucleosome remodeling. From Bos taurus (Bovine).
   3040..3081    +  CDS            V5 tag: epitope tag from simian virus 5
   3105..3693    +  misc_feature   WPRE: woodchuck hepatitis virus posttranscriptional regulatory element
   3708..4024    +  promoter       SV40 promoter: SV40 enhancer and early promoter
   4072..4119    +  promoter       EM7 promoter: synthetic bacterial promoter&nbsp
   4138..4536    +  CDS            BSD: blasticidin S deaminase; Aspergillus terreus BSD; confers resistance to blasticidin
   4553..4621    +  CDS            nef (fragment): NEF_HV1Z2 - Experimental evidence at protein level: Swiss-Prot protein existence level 1. Extracellular Nef protein targets CD4(+) T-lymphocytes for apoptosis by interacting with CXCR4 surface receptors. From Human immunodeficiency virus type 1 group M subtype D (isolate Z2/CDC-Z34) (HIV-1).
   4623..4856    +  LTR            3' LTR (ΔU3): self-inactivating 3' long terminal repeat (LTR) from HIV-1
   4928..5049    +  polyA_signal   SV40 poly(A) signal: SV40 polyadenylation signal
   5089..5224    +  rep_origin     SV40 ori: SV40 origin of replication
   5245..5263    -  promoter       T7 promoter: promoter for bacteriophage T7 RNA polymerase
   5271..5426    +  CDS            lacZα (fragment): LacZα fragment of β-galactosidase; lacZ fragment
   5431..5859    +  rep_origin     f1 ori (sequence partly withheld): f1 bacteriophage origin of replication; arrow indicates direction of (+) strand synthesis
   5912..6016    +  promoter       AmpR promoter: bla
   6017..6877    +  CDS            AmpR: β-lactamase; bla; confers resistance to ampicillin, carbenicillin, and related antibiotics
   7048..7636    +  rep_origin     ori: high-copy-number ColE1/pMB1/pBR322/pUC origin of replication
   7819..7911    +  CDS            lacI (fragment): lac repressor; lacI; The lac repressor binds to the lac operator to inhibit transcription in E. coli. This inhibition can be relieved by adding lactose or isopropyl-β-D-thiogalactopyranoside (IPTG).
   7924..7945    +  protein_bind   CAP binding site: CAP binding activates transcription in the presence of cAMP. E. coli catabolite activator protein
   7960..7990    +  promoter       lac promoter: promoter for the E. coli lac operon
   7998..8014    +  protein_bind   lac operator: The lac repressor binds to the lac operator to inhibit transcription in E. coli. This inhibition can be relieved by adding lactose or isopropyl-β-D-thiogalactopyranoside (IPTG). lac repressor encoded by lacI
   8059..8077    +  promoter       T3 promoter: promoter for bacteriophage T3 RNA polymerase
