[The description below was written by a language model from this plasmid's Addgene catalogue record and pLannotate feature annotations shown in this document.]
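Description:
pACS131 is a third-generation-style, self-inactivating HIV-1 lentiviral expression plasmid built on the Invitrogen pLENTI6.3-TOPO/TA backbone, carrying human histone H3.1 (H3C1) with the K27M substitution. The roughly 410 bp histone coding sequence was inserted by TOPO cloning downstream of the CMV enhancer/promoter and reads into a backbone-encoded C-terminal V5 epitope tag, giving H3.1K27M-V5. The automated annotation labels the open reading frame as bovine H3.1. This most likely reflects the strong conservation of this histone, since the catalogue entry gives the species as human. A WPRE follows the tagged gene to enhance transcript stability and expression.

The transfer cassette is framed by an RSV promoter-driven truncated 5' LTR and a ΔU3 3' LTR, so that the integrated provirus lacks LTR promoter activity. Between them lie the Ψ packaging signal with a gag fragment, the RRE for Rev-dependent nuclear export of genomic RNA, and the cPPT/CTS, which aids nuclear import of the viral genome. Downstream of the WPRE, an SV40 early promoter paired with the bacterial EM7 promoter drives blasticidin S deaminase, allowing blasticidin selection of transduced mammalian cells. Outside the LTRs, the plasmid carries an SV40 poly(A) signal and SV40 ori, an f1 ori, a ColE1/pUC-type origin and AmpR for ampicillin selection in E. coli. The record lists it as low copy and grown in a recombination-reducing strain, as is common for LTR-containing plasmids.

The construct is suited to transient or stable expression of the V5-tagged K27M histone mutant in mammalian cells. It was deposited with a study of epigenetic modulators as determinants of nuclear size and shape.
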