Addgene plasmid #204596: pACS131
Purpose: Histone H3.1K27M-V5
Depositing lab: Tom Misteli. Depositing organization: National Cancer Institute (NCI). Publication: Identification of epigenetic modulators as determinants of nuclear size and shape. Schibler AC, Jevtic P, Pegoraro G, Levy DL, Misteli T. Elife. 2023 May 23;12:e80653. doi: 10.7554/eLife.80653. PubMed 37219077.
Backbone
  Vector backbone: pLENTI6.3-TOPO/TA
  Backbone manufacturer: Invitrogen
  Backbone size w/o insert (bp): 7692
  Total vector size (bp): 8101
  Vector type: Mammalian Expression, Lentiviral
  Selectable markers: Blasticidin
Growth in bacteria
  Bacterial resistance: Ampicillin, 100 μg/mL
  Growth temperature: 37°C
  Growth strain: NEB Stable
  Copy number: Low Copy
Gene/Insert
  Gene/Insert name: histone H3.1 K27M
  Species: H. sapiens (human)
  Insert size (bp): 410
  GenBank ID: 8350
  Entrez Gene: H3C1 (a.k.a. H3/A, H3C10, H3C11, H3C12, H3C2, H3C3, H3C4, H3C6, H3C7, H3C8, H3FA, HIST1H3A)
  Promoter: CMV
  Tag / fusion protein: human histone H3.1-V5 (C terminal on backbone)
  Cloning method: TOPO Cloning
  Sequencing primers: 5′ CMV-F; 3′ V5-R
Terms and licenses: Academic/Nonprofit Terms; Industry Terms: Not Available to Industry
How to cite: pACS131 was a gift from Tom Misteli (Addgene plasmid # 204596 ; http://n2t.net/addgene:204596 ; RRID:Addgene_204596)
